>Addgene plasmid #49209 | Flag‐mTim3 (del.Cyto) | depositor full sequence | sequence record 72767 | Flag‐mTim3 (del.Cyto) sequence 6875 bps
GACGGATCGGGAGATCTCCCGATCCCCTATGGTCGACTCTCAGTACAATCTGCTCTGATGCCGCATAGTT
AAGCCAGTATCTGCTCCCTGCTTGTGTGTTGGAGGTCGCTGAGTAGTGCGCGAGCAAAATTTAAGCTACA
ACAAGGCAAGGCTTGACCGACAATTGCATGAAGAATCTGCTTAGGGTTAGGCGTTTTGCGCTGCTTCGCG
ATGTACGGGCCAGATATACGCGTTGACATTGATTATTGACTAGGCTTTTGCAAAAAGCTTTGCAAAGATG
GATAAAGTTTTAAACAGAGAGGAATCTTTGCAGCTAATGGACCTTCTAGGTCTTGAAAGGAGTGCCTCGT
GAGGCTCCGGTGCCCGTCAGTGGGCAGAGCGCACATCGCCCACAGTCCCCGAGAAGTTGGGGGGAGGGGT
CGGCAATTGAACCGGTGCCTAGAGAAGGTGGCGCGGGGTAAACTGGGAAAGTGATGTCGTGTACTGGCTC
CGCCTTTTTCCCGAGGGTGGGGGAGAACCGTATATAAGTGCAGTAGTCGCCGTGAACGTTCTTTTTCGCA
ACGGGTTTGCCGCCAGAACACAGGTAAGTGCCGTGTGTGGTTCCCGCGGGCCTGGCCTCTTTACGGGTTA
TGGCCCTTGCGTGCCTTGAATTACTTCCACCTGGCTGCAGTACGTGATTCTTGATCCCGAGCTTCGGGTT
GGAAGTGGGTGGGAGAGTTCGAGGCCTTGCGCTTAAGGAGCCCCTTCGCCTCGTGCTTGAGTTGAGGCCT
GGCCTGGGCGCTGGGGCCGCCGCGTGCGAATCTGGTGGCACCTTCGCGCCTGTCTCGCTGCTTTCGATAA
GTCTCTAGCCATTTAAAATTTTTGATGACCTGCTGCGACGCTTTTTTTCTGGCAAGATAGTCTTGTAAAT
GCGGGCCAAGATCTGCACACTGGTATTTCGGTTTTTGGGGCCGCGGGCGGCGACGGGGCCCGTGCGTCCC
AGCGCACATGTTCGGCGAGGCGGGGCCTGCGAGCGCGGCCACCGAGAATCGGACGGGGGTAGTCTCAAGC
TGGCCGGCCTGCTCTGGTGCCTGGCCTCGCGCCGCCGTGTATCGCCCCGCCCTGGGCGGCAAGGCTGGCC
CGGTCGGCACCAGTTGCGTGAGCGGAAAGATGGCCGCTTCCCGGCCCTGCTGCAGGGAGCTCAAAATGGA
GGACGCGGCGCTCGGGAGAGCGGGCGGGTGAGTCACCCACACAAAGGAAAAGGGCCTTTCCGTCCTCAGC
CGTCGCTTCATGTGACTCCACGGAGTACCGGGCGCCGTCCAGGCACCTCGATTAGTTCTCGAGCTTTTGG
AGTACGTCGTCTTTAGGTTGGGGGGAGGGGTTTTATGCGATGGAGTTTCCCCACACTGAGTGGGTGGAGA
CTGAAGTTAGGCCAGCTTGGCACTTGATGTAATTCTCCTTGGAATTTGCCCTTTTTGAGTTTGGATCTTG
GTTCATTCTCAAGCCTCAGACAGTGGTTCAAAGTTTTTTTCTTCCATTTCAGGTGTCGTGAGGAATTAGC
TTGGTACCGAGCTCGGATCCATGGCCTTACCAGTGACCGCCTTGCTCCTGCCGCTAGCCTTGCTGCTCCA
CGCCGCCAGGCCGGATTACAAGGACGATGACGACAAGATCGATTTGGAAAATGCTTATGTGTTTGAGGTT
GGTAAGAATGCCTATCTGCCCTGCAGTTACACTCTATCTACACCTGGGGCACTTGTGCCTATGTGCTGGG
GCAAGGGATTCTGTCCTTGGTCACAGTGTACCAACGAGTTGCTCAGAACTGATGAAAGAAATGTGACATA
TCAGAAATCCAGCAGATACCAGCTAAAGGGCGATCTCAACAAAGGAGACGTGTCTCTGATCATAAAGAAT
GTGACTCTGGATGACCATGGGACCTACTGCTGCAGGATACAGTTCCCTGGTCTTATGAATGATAAAAAAT
TAGAACTGAAATTAGACATCAAAGCAGCCAAGGTCACTCCAGCTCAGACTGCCCATGGGGACTCTACTAC
AGCTTCTCCAAGAACCCTAACCACGGAGAGAAATGGTTCAGAGACACAGACACTGGTGACCCTCCATAAT
AACAATGGAACAAAAATTTCCACATGGGCTGATGAAATTAAGGACTCTGGAGAAACGATCAGAACTGCTA
TCCACATTGGAGTGGGAGTCTCTGCTGGGTTGACCCTGGCACTTATCATTGGTGTCTTAATCCTTAAATG
GTTTTCCTGTTGACAGCTGAAGGGCGAATTCCAGCTGAGCGCCGGTCGCTACCATTACCAGTTGGTCTGG
TGTCAAAAATAATAATAACCGGGCAGGCCATGTCTGCCCGTATTTCGCGTAAGGAAATCCATTATGTACT
ATTTAAACTCGAGCGGCCGCTCGAGCATGCATCTAGAGGGCCCTATTCTATAGTGTCACCTAAATGCTAG
AGCTCGCTGATCAGCCTCGACTGTGCCTTCTAGTTGCCAGCCATCTGTTGTTTGCCCCTCCCCCGTGCCT
TCCTTGACCCTGGAAGGTGCCACTCCCACTGTCCTTTCCTAATAAAATGAGGAAATTGCATCGCATTGTC
TGAGTAGGTGTCATTCTATTCTGGGGGGTGGGGTGGGGCAGGACAGCAAGGGGGAGGATTGGGAAGACAA
TAGCAGGCATGCTGGGGATGCGGTGGGCTCTATGGCTTCTGAGGCGGAAAGAACCAGCTGGGGCTCTAGG
GGGTATCCCC
[124 nt withheld, positions 2741-2864]
C
[32 nt withheld, positions 2866-2897]
CA
[57 nt withheld, positions 2900-2956]
A
[49 nt withheld, positions 2958-3006]
CCTTTGACGTTGGAGTCCACGTTCTTT
[37 nt withheld, positions 3034-3070]
ACCCTATCTCGGTCTATTCTTTTGATTTATAAGGGATTTTGGGGATTTCGGCCTATTGGTTAAAAAATGA
GCTGATTTAACAAAAATTTAACGCGAATTAATTCTGTGGAATGTGTGTCAGTTAGGGTGTGGAAAGTCCC
CAGGCTCCCCAGGCAGGCAGAAGTATGCAAAGCATGCATCTCAATTAGTCAGCAACCAGGTGTGGAAAGT
CCCCAGGCTCCCCAGCAGGCAGAAGTATGCAAAGCATGCATCTCAATTAGTCAGCAACCATAGTCCCGCC
CCTAACTCCGCCCATCCCGCCCCTAACTCCGCCCAGTTCCGCCCATTCTCCGCCCCATGGCTGACTAATT
TTTTTTATTTATGCAGAGGCCGAGGCCGCCTCTGCCTCTGAGCTATTCCAGAAGTAGTGAGGAGGCTTTT
TTGGAGGCCTAGGCTTTTGCAAAAAGCTCCCGGGAGCTTGTATATCCATTTTCGGATCTGATCAAGAGAC
AGGATGAGGATCGTTTCGCATGATTGAACAAGATGGATTGCACGCAGGTTCTCCGGCCGCTTGGGTGGAG
AGGCTATTCGGCTATGACTGGGCACAACAGACAATCGGCTGCTCTGATGCCGCCGTGTTCCGGCTGTCAG
CGCAGGGGCGCCCGGTTCTTTTTGTCAAGACCGACCTGTCCGGTGCCCTGAATGAACTGCAGGACGAGGC
AGCGCGGCTATCGTGGCTGGCCACGACGGGCGTTCCTTGCGCAGCTGTGCTCGACGTTGTCACTGAAGCG
GGAAGGGACTGGCTGCTATTGGGCGAAGTGCCGGGGCAGGATCTCCTGTCATCTCACCTTGCTCCTGCCG
AGAAAGTATCCATCATGGCTGATGCAATGCGGCGGCTGCATACGCTTGATCCGGCTACCTGCCCATTCGA
CCACCAAGCGAAACATCGCATCGAGCGAGCACGTACTCGGATGGAAGCCGGTCTTGTCGATCAGGATGAT
CTGGACGAAGAGCATCAGGGGCTCGCGCCAGCCGAACTGTTCGCCAGGCTCAAGGCGCGCATGCCCGACG
GCGAGGATCTCGTCGTGACCCATGGCGATGCCTGCTTGCCGAATATCATGGTGGAAAATGGCCGCTTTTC
TGGATTCATCGACTGTGGCCGGCTGGGTGTGGCGGACCGCTATCAGGACATAGCGTTGGCTACCCGTGAT
ATTGCTGAAGAGCTTGGCGGCGAATGGGCTGACCGCTTCCTCGTGCTTTACGGTATCGCCGCTCCCGATT
CGCAGCGCATCGCCTTCTATCGCCTTCTTGACGAGTTCTTCTGAGCGGGACTCTGGGGTTCGAAATGACC
GACCAAGCGACGCCCAACCTGCCATCACGAGATTTCGATTCCACCGCCGCCTTCTATGAAAGGTTGGGCT
TCGGAATCGTTTTCCGGGACGCCGGCTGGATGATCCTCCAGCGCGGGGATCTCATGCTGGAGTTCTTCGC
CCACCCCAACTTGTTTATTGCAGCTTATAATGGTTACAAATAAAGCAATAGCATCACAAATTTCACAAAT
AAAGCATTTTTTTCACTGCATTCTAGTTGTGGTTTGTCCAAACTCATCAATGTATCTTATCATGTCTGTA
TACCGTCGACCTCTAGCTAGAGCTTGGCGTAATCATGGTCATAGCTGTTTCCTGTGTGAAATTGTTATCC
GCTCACAATTCCACACAACATACGAGCCGGAAGCATAAAGTGTAAAGCCTGGGGTGCCTAATGAGTGAGC
TAACTCACATTAATTGCGTTGCGCTCACTGCCCGCTTTCCAGTCGGGAAACCTGTCGTGCCAGCTGCATT
AATGAATCGGCCAACGCGCGGGGAGAGGCGGTTTGCGTATTGGGCGCTCTTCCGCTTCCTCGCTCACTGA
CTCGCTGCGCTCGGTCGTTCGGCTGCGGCGAGCGGTATCAGCTCACTCAAAGGCGGTAATACGGTTATCC
ACAGAATCAGGGGATAACGCAGGAAAGAACATGTGAGCAAAAGGCCAGCAAAAGGCCAGGAACCGTAAAA
AGGCCGCGTTGCTGGCGTTTTTCCATAGGCTCCGCCCCCCTGACGAGCATCACAAAAATCGACGCTCAAG
TCAGAGGTGGCGAAACCCGACAGGACTATAAAGATACCAGGCGTTTCCCCCTGGAAGCTCCCTCGTGCGC
TCTCCTGTTCCGACCCTGCCGCTTACCGGATACCTGTCCGCCTTTCTCCCTTCGGGAAGCGTGGCGCTTT
CTCAATGCTCACGCTGTAGGTATCTCAGTTCGGTGTAGGTCGTTCGCTCCAAGCTGGGCTGTGTGCACGA
ACCCCCCGTTCAGCCCGACCGCTGCGCCTTATCCGGTAACTATCGTCTTGAGTCCAACCCGGTAAGACAC
GACTTATCGCCACTGGCAGCAGCCACTGGTAACAGGATTAGCAGAGCGAGGTATGTAGGCGGTGCTACAG
AGTTCTTGAAGTGGTGGCCTAACTACGGCTACACTAGAAGGACAGTATTTGGTATCTGCGCTCTGCTGAA
GCCAGTTACCTTCGGAAAAAGAGTTGGTAGCTCTTGATCCGGCAAACAAACCACCGCTGGTAGCGGTGGT
TTTTTTGTTTGCAAGCAGCAGATTACGCGCAGAAAAAAAGGATCTCAAGAAGATCCTTTGATCTTTTCTA
CGGGGTCTGACGCTCAGTGGAACGAAAACTCACGTTAAGGGATTTTGGTCATGAGATTATCAAAAAGGAT
CTTCACCTAGATCCTTTTAAATTAAAAATGAAGTTTTAAATCAATCTAAAGTATATATGAGTAAACTTGG
TCTGACAGTTACCAATGCTTAATCAGTGAGGCACCTATCTCAGCGATCTGTCTATTTCGTTCATCCATAG
TTGCCTGACTCCCCGTCGTGTAGATAACTACGATACGGGAGGGCTTACCATCTGGCCCCAGTGCTGCAAT
GATACCGCGAGACCCACGCTCACCGGCTCCAGATTTATCAGCAATAAACCAGCCAGCCGGAAGGGCCGAG
CGCAGAAGTGGTCCTGCAACTTTATCCGCCTCCATCCAGTCTATTAATTGTTGCCGGGAAGCTAGAGTAA
GTAGTTCGCCAGTTAATAGTTTGCGCAACGTTGTTGCCATTGCTACAGGCATCGTGGTGTCACGCTCGTC
GTTTGGTATGGCTTCATTCAGCTCCGGTTCCCAACGATCAAGGCGAGTTACATGATCCCCCATGTTGTGC
AAAAAAGCGGTTAGCTCCTTCGGTCCTCCGATCGTTGTCAGAAGTAAGTTGGCCGCAGTGTTATCACTCA
TGGTTATGGCAGCACTGCATAATTCTCTTACTGTCATGCCATCCGTAAGATGCTTTTCTGTGACTGGTGA
GTACTCAACCAAGTCATTCTGAGAATAGTGTATGCGGCGACCGAGTTGCTCTTGCCCGGCGTCAATACGG
GATAATACCGCGCCACATAGCAGAACTTTAAAAGTGCTCATCATTGGAAAACGTTCTTCGGGGCGAAAAC
TCTCAAGGATCTTACCGCTGTTGAGATCCAGTTCGATGTAACCCACTCGTGCACCCAACTGATCTTCAGC
ATCTTTTACTTTCACCAGCGTTTCTGGGTGAGCAAAAACAGGAAGGCAAAATGCCGCAAAAAAGGGAATA
AGGGCGACACGGAAATGTTGAATACTCATACTCTTCCTTTTTCAATATTATTGAAGCATTTATCAGGGTT
ATTGTCTCATGAGCGGATACATATTTGAATGTATTTAGAAAAATAAACAAATAGGGGTTCCGCGCACATT
TCCCCGAAAAGTGCCACCTGACGTC
Features (pLannotate 1.2.2; 20 found; start..end, strand, type, name):
     36..80      -  misc_feature   bom (fragment): basis of mobility region from pBR322
    235..253     +  enhancer       CMV enhancer (fragment): human cytomegalovirus immediate early enhancer
    278..347     +  CDS            small t antigen (fragment): SV40 (simian virus 40) small t antigen
    353..1531    +  promoter       EF-1α promoter: strong constitutive promoter for human elongation factor EF-1α
   1567..2250    +  CDS            Havcr2 (fragment): HAVR2_MOUSE - Also known as Tim3, Timd3. Experimental evidence at protein level: Swiss-Prot protein existence level 1. Cell surface receptor implicated in modulating innate and adaptive immune responses. Generally accepted to have an inhibiting function. Reports on stimulating functions suggest that the activity may be influenced by the cellular context and/or the respective ligand (PubMed:18006747). Regulates macrophage activation (PubMed:11823861). Inhibits T-helper type 1 lymphocyte (Th1)-mediated auto- and alloimmune responses and promotes immunological tolerance (PubMed:14556006, PubMed:1
   2427..2445    -  promoter       SP6 promoter: promoter for bacteriophage SP6 RNA polymerase
   2471..2695    +  polyA_signal   bGH poly(A) signal: bovine growth hormone polyadenylation signal
   2699..2720    +  promoter       SV40 promoter (fragment): SV40 enhancer and early promoter
   2741..3169    +  rep_origin     f1 ori (sequence partly withheld): f1 bacteriophage origin of replication; arrow indicates direction of (+) strand synthesis
   3183..3513    +  promoter       SV40 promoter: SV40 enhancer and early promoter
   3580..4371    +  CDS            neo: KKA2_KLEPN - Also known as kan, nptII. Experimental evidence at protein level: Swiss-Prot protein existence level 1. Resistance to kanamycin, neomycin, paromomycin, ribostamycin, butirosin and gentamicin B. From Klebsiella pneumoniae.
   4395..4553    +  CDS            ble (fragment): BLE_KLEPN - Experimental evidence at protein level: Swiss-Prot protein existence level 1. Binding protein with a strong affinity to the bleomycin family of antibiotics. Binds to CL990; an antimitotic-antibiotic compound. From Klebsiella pneumoniae.
   4548..4669    +  polyA_signal   SV40 poly(A) signal: SV40 polyadenylation signal
   4742..4758    -  protein_bind   lac operator: The lac repressor binds to the lac operator to inhibit transcription in E. coli. This inhibition can be relieved by adding lactose or isopropyl-β-D-thiogalactopyranoside (IPTG). lac repressor encoded by lacI
   4766..4796    -  promoter       lac promoter: promoter for the E. coli lac operon
   4811..4832    -  protein_bind   CAP binding site: CAP binding activates transcription in the presence of cAMP. E. coli catabolite activator protein
   4845..4937    -  CDS            lacI (fragment): lac repressor; lacI; The lac repressor binds to the lac operator to inhibit transcription in E. coli. This inhibition can be relieved by adding lactose or isopropyl-β-D-thiogalactopyranoside (IPTG).
   5120..5708    -  rep_origin     ori: high-copy-number ColE1/pMB1/pBR322/pUC origin of replication
   5879..6739    -  CDS            AmpR: β-lactamase; bla; confers resistance to ampicillin, carbenicillin, and related antibiotics
   6740..6844    -  promoter       AmpR promoter: bla
