[The description below was written by a language model from this plasmid's Addgene catalogue record and pLannotate feature annotations shown in this document.]
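Description:
Flag‐mTim3 (del.Cyto) is a mammalian expression plasmid of about 6.9 kb built on pCDEF3-CD8SS-Flag, a pCDEF3 derivative that supplies the human CD8α signal sequence and a FLAG epitope upstream of the cloning site. It is propagated in E. coli through a ColE1/pUC-type origin with ampicillin selection from the β-lactamase gene. The catalogue entry lists it as low copy, although the annotated origin is described as a high-copy type. An f1 origin is also present. For selection in mammalian cells, an SV40 early promoter drives a neomycin phosphotransferase gene followed by an SV40 polyadenylation signal, conferring G418 resistance.

The payload is a truncated mouse Tim-3 (Havcr2) coding sequence inserted between ClaI and NotI sites, transcribed from the strong constitutive human EF-1α promoter and terminated by the bovine growth hormone poly(A) signal. The native Tim-3 signal peptide has been removed, so the CD8α leader takes over targeting to the secretory pathway. This should leave the FLAG tag at the N-terminus of the mature protein, on the extracellular side, where it would be accessible for surface detection. The cytosolic domain is deleted, and the record notes a Y218F difference relative to the reference protein. The feature table annotates only the Havcr2 fragment and does not separately mark the leader or the tag. An SP6 promoter downstream of the insert serves as a reverse sequencing primer site.

The associated study concerns phosphotyrosine-dependent coupling of Tim-3 to T-cell receptor signalling. A tail-less variant like this one would fit as a signalling-deficient comparison for full-length Tim-3, though the record itself states only that the plasmid expresses the tagged fragment.
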