Addgene plasmid #49209: Flag‐mTim3 (del.Cyto)
Purpose: expresses Flag tagged mouse Tim3 fragment (no cytosolic domain)
Depositing lab: Lawrence Kane. Depositing organization: University of Pittsburgh (University, School of Medicine, and Cancer Institute). Publication: Phosphotyrosine-dependent coupling of Tim-3 to T-cell receptor signaling pathways. Lee J, Su EW, Zhu C, Hainline S, Phuah J, Moroco JA, Smithgall TE, Kuchroo VK, Kane LP. Mol Cell Biol. 2011 Oct;31(19):3963-74. doi: 10.1128/MCB.05297-11. Epub 2011 Aug 1. PubMed 21807895.
Backbone
  Vector backbone: pCDEF3-CD8SS-Flag
  Total vector size (bp): 6872
  Modifications to backbone: a pCDEF3 expression plasmid containing the human CD8α signal sequence and Flag epitope tag
  Vector type: Mammalian Expression
  Selectable markers: Neomycin (select with G418)
Growth in bacteria
  Bacterial resistance: Ampicillin, 100 μg/mL
  Growth temperature: 37°C
  Growth strain: DH5alpha
  Copy number: Low Copy
Gene/Insert
  Gene/Insert name: Tim3 (del.Cyto) (alt names: hepatitis A virus cellular receptor 2; HAvcr2; Tim-3)
  Species: M. musculus (mouse)
  Mutation: cytosolic domain deleted, no Tim3 signal sequence; Y218F compared to NP_599010.4
  Entrez Gene: Havcr2 (a.k.a. TIM-3, Tim3, Timd3)
  Promoter: Ef1a
  Tag / fusion protein: CD8 signal sequence (N terminal on backbone); FLAG (N terminal on backbone)
  Cloning method: Restriction Enzyme; 5′ cloning site ClaI (not destroyed); 3′ cloning site NotI (not destroyed)
  Sequencing primers: 5′ EF1a-F; 3′ SP6
Terms and licenses: Academic/Nonprofit Terms; Industry Terms: Not Available to Industry
How to cite: Flag‐mTim3 (del.Cyto) was a gift from Lawrence Kane (Addgene plasmid # 49209 ; http://n2t.net/addgene:49209 ; RRID:Addgene_49209)
