>Addgene plasmid #49209 | Flag‐mTim3 (del.Cyto) | addgene partial sequence | sequence record 76053 | EF1a-F 5'-TCAAGCCTCAGACAGTGGTTC-3'
ATTAGCTTGGTACCGAGCTCGGATCCATGGCCTTACCAGTGACCGCCTTGCTCCTGCCGCTAGCCTTGCT
GCTCCACGCCGCCAGGCCGGATTACAAGGACGATGACGACAAGATCGATTTGGAAAATGCTTATGTGTTT
GAGGTTGGTAAGAATGCCTATCTGCCCTGCAGTTACACTCTATCTACACCTGGGGCACTTGTGCCTATGT
GCTGGGGCAAGGGATTCTGTCCTTGGTCACAGTGTACCAACGAGTTGCTCAGAACTGATGAAAGAAATGT
GACATATCAGAAATCCAGCAGATACCAGCTAAAGGGCGATCTCAACAAAGGAGACGTGTCTCTGATCATA
AAGAATGTGACTCTGGATGACCATGGGACCTACTGCTGCAGGATACAGTTCCCTGGTCTTATGAATGATA
AAAAATTAGAACTGAAATTAGACATCAAAGCAGCCAAGGTCACTCCAGCTCAGACTGCCCATGGGGACTC
TACTACAGCTTCTCCAAGAACCCTAACCACGGAGAGAAATGGTTCAGAGACACAGACACTGGTGACCCTC
CATAATAACAATGGAACAAAAATTTCCACATGGGCTGATGAAATTAAGGACTCTGGAGAAACGATCAGAA
CTGCTATCCACATTGGAGTGGGAGTCTCTGCTGGGTTGACCCTGGCACTTATCATTGGTGTCTTAATCCT
TAAATGGTTTTCCTGTTGACAGCTGAAGGGCGAATTCCAGCTGAGCGCCGGTCGCTACCATTACCAGTTG
GTCTGGTGTCAAAAATAATAATAACCGGGCAGGCCATGTCTGCCCGTATTTCGCGTAAGGAAATCCATTA
TGTACTATTTAAACTCGAGCGGCCGCTCGAGCATGCATCTA
